Addgene plasmid #192300: pEN_TT 3xFLAG-PFN2_variant2
Purpose: Gateway entry vector for an inducible 3xFLAG-PFN2_variant2
Depositing lab: Kevin Janes. Depositing organization: University of Virginia. Publication: Nucleocytoplasmic transport of active HER2 causes fractional escape from the DCIS-like state. Wang L, Paudel BB, McKnight RA, Janes KA. Nat Commun. 2023 Apr 13;14(1):2110. doi: 10.1038/s41467-023-37914-x. PubMed 37055441.
Backbone
  Vector backbone: pEN_TTmiRC2
  Backbone manufacturer: Addgene #25752
  Vector type: Gateway entry vector
Growth in bacteria
  Bacterial resistance: Gentamicin, 10 μg/mL
  Growth temperature: 37°C
  Growth strain: DH5alpha
  Copy number: High Copy
Gene/Insert
  Gene/Insert name: PFN2_variant2 (alt names: D3S1319E; PFL)
  Species: H. sapiens (human)
  Entrez Gene: PFN2 (a.k.a. D3S1319E, PFL)
  Tag / fusion protein: 3xFLAG (N terminal on insert)
  Cloning method: Restriction Enzyme; 5′ cloning site SpeI (not destroyed); 3′ cloning site MfeI (not destroyed)
Terms and licenses: Academic/Nonprofit Terms; Industry Terms: Not Available to Industry
How to cite: pEN_TT 3xFLAG-PFN2_variant2 was a gift from Kevin Janes (Addgene plasmid # 192300 ; http://n2t.net/addgene:192300 ; RRID:Addgene_192300)
