[The description below was written by a language model from this plasmid's Addgene catalogue record and pLannotate feature annotations shown in this document.]
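Description:
pEN_TT 3xFLAG-PFN2_variant2 is a small (about 4.3 kb) Gateway entry vector built on the pEN_TTmiRC2 backbone and used to move a tetracycline-inducible, epitope-tagged human profilin-2 cassette into destination vectors. It is maintained in E. coli through a high-copy ColE1/pUC-type origin and selected with gentamicin. Resistance comes from a gentamicin acetyltransferase gene (aacC1) driven by the class 1 integron Pc promoter. The annotation also shows two kanamycin-resistance fragments flanking this gentamicin cassette, which suggests that it was inserted into and disrupted an original KanR gene, so kanamycin is not the working marker. The rrnB T1 and T2 terminators lie upstream of the Gateway region and insulate the cassette from read-through transcription originating in the backbone.

The payload lies between attL1 and attL2, the sites recombined by LR Clonase with attR sites in a destination vector. In this design the promoter sits inside the att-flanked segment. A tight TRE promoter (seven tet operators fused to a minimal CMV promoter) precedes an N-terminal 3xFLAG tag fused in frame to the PFN2 variant 2 coding sequence, which was cloned between retained SpeI and MfeI sites. An LR reaction therefore transfers the promoter and tagged open reading frame as a single unit. No polyadenylation signal is annotated within the cassette, and the tet transactivator needed to activate the TRE promoter is absent from this plasmid, so both would have to come from the destination vector or the host cell. PFN2 encodes an actin-binding protein that regulates actin polymerization and also binds PIP2. The stated purpose is to generate constructs for inducible expression of FLAG-detectable PFN2 in mammalian cells.
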