Features (pLannotate 1.2.2; 13 found; start..end, strand, type, name):
     67..166     +  protein_bind   attL1: mutant version of attL; recombination site for the Gateway® LR reaction LR Clonase™
    198..512     +  promoter       tight TRE promoter: Tet-responsive promoter PTight, consisting of seven tet operator sequences followed by the minimal CMV promoter
    522..587     +  CDS            3xFLAG: three tandem FLAG® epitope tags, followed by an enterokinase cleavage site
    588..1007    +  CDS            PFN2: PROF2_HUMAN - Experimental evidence at protein level: Swiss-Prot protein existence level 1. Binds to actin and affects the structure of the cytoskeleton. At high concentrations, profilin prevents the polymerization of actin, whereas it enhances it at low concentrations. By binding to PIP2, it inhibits the formation of IP3 and DG. From Homo sapiens (Human).
   1046..1145    -  protein_bind   attL2: mutant version of attL; recombination site for the Gateway® LR reaction LR Clonase™
   1268..1894    +  CDS            KanR (fragment): aminoglycoside phosphotransferase; aph(3')-Ia; confers resistance to kanamycin in bacteria or G418 (Geneticin®) in eukaryotes
   1928..2461    -  CDS            GmR: gentamycin acetyltransferase; aacC1; confers resistance to gentamycin
   2650..2678    -  promoter       Pc promoter: intI1 (promoter lies within the coding sequence); class 1 integron promoter
   2656..3003    -  CDS            YPR2_ECOLX (fragment): Protein predicted: Swiss-Prot protein existence level 4. From Escherichia coli.
   3008..3192    +  CDS            KanR (fragment): aminoglycoside phosphotransferase; aph(3')-Ia; confers resistance to kanamycin in bacteria or G418 (Geneticin®) in eukaryotes
   3335..3923    +  rep_origin     ori: high-copy-number ColE1/pMB1/pBR322/pUC origin of replication
   4091..4134    -  terminator     rrnB T1 terminator: Escherichia coli rrnB; transcription terminator T1 from the E. coli rrnB gene
   4266..17      +  terminator     rrnB T2 terminator (across the origin): transcription terminator T2 from the E. coli rrnB gene
>Addgene plasmid #192300 | pEN_TT 3xFLAG-PFN2_variant2 | addgene full sequence | sequence record 375751 | Addgene NGS Result
CTGACGGATGGCCTTTTTGCGTTTCTACAAACTCTTCCTGTTAGTTAGTTACTTAAGCTCGGGCCCCAAA
TAATGATTTTATTTTGACTGATAGTGACCTGTTCGTTGCAACAAATTGATAAGCAATGCTTTTTTATAAT
GCCAACTTTGTACAAAAAAGCAGGCTTTAAAGGAACCAATTCAGTCGACTGGATCCCGAGTTTACTCCCT
ATCAGTGATAGAGAACGTATGTCGAGTTTACTCCCTATCAGTGATAGAGAACGATGTCGAGTTTACTCCC
TATCAGTGATAGAGAACGTATGTCGAGTTTACTCCCTATCAGTGATAGAGAACGTATGTCGAGTTTACTC
CCTATCAGTGATAGAGAACGTATGTCGAGTTTATCCCTATCAGTGATAGAGAACGTATGTCGAGTTTACT
CCCTATCAGTGATAGAGAACGTATGTCGAGGTAGGCGTGTACGGTGGGAGGCCTATATAAGCAGAGCTCG
TTTAGTGAACCGTCAGATCGCCACTAGTATGGACTACAAAGACCATGACGGTGATTATAAAGATCATGAC
ATCGATTACAAGGATGACGATGACAAGATGGCCGGTTGGCAGAGCTACGTGGATAACCTGATGTGCGATG
GCTGCTGCCAGGAGGCCGCCATTGTCGGCTACTGCGACGCCAAATACGTCTGGGCAGCCACGGCAGGGGG
CGTCTTTCAGAGCATTACGCCAATAGAAATAGATATGATTGTAGGAAAAGACCGGGAAGGTTTCTTTACC
AACGGTTTGGCTCTTGGCGCGAAGAAATGCTCAGTGATCAGAGATAGTCTATACGTCGATGGTGACTGCA
CAATGGACATCCGGACAAAGAGTCAAGGTGGGGAGCCAACATACAATGTGGCTGTCGGTAGAGCTGGTAG
AGTCTTGGTCTTTGTAATGGGAAAAGAAGGGGTCCATGGAGGCGGATTGAATAAGAAGGCATACTCAATG
GCAAAATACTTGAGAGACTCTGGGTTCTAGCAATTGGAAGACTAATGCGTTTTCGAGATATCTAGACCCA
GCTTTCTTGTACAAAGTTGGCATTATAAGAAAGCATTGCTTATCAATTTGTTGCAACGAACAGGTCACTA
TCAGTCAAAATAAAATCATTATTTGCCATCCAGCTGCAGCTCTGGCCCGTGTCTCAAAATCTCTGATGTT
ACATTGCACAAGATAAAAATATATCATCATGAACAATAAAACTGTCTGCTTACATAAACAGTAATACAAG
GGGTGTTATGAGCCATATTCAACGGGAAACGTCGAGGCCGCGATTAAATTCCAACATGGATGCTGATTTA
TATGGGTATAAATGGGCTCGCGATAATGTCGGGCAATCAGGTGCGACAATCTATCGCTTGTATGGGAAGC
CCGATGCGCCAGAGTTGTTTCTGAAACATGGCAAAGGTAGCGTTGCCAATGATGTTACAGATGAGATGGT
CAGACTAAACTGGCTGACGGAATTTATGCCTCTTCCGACCATCAAGCATTTTATCCGTACTCCTGATGAT
GCATGGTTACTCACCACTGCGATCCCCGGAAAAACAGCATTCCAGGTATTAGAAGAATATCCTGATTCAG
GTGAAAATATTGTTGATGCGCTGGCAGTGTCCCTGCGCCGGTTGCATTCGATTCCTGTTTGTAATTGTCC
TTTTAACAGCGATCGCGTATTTCGTCTCGCTCAGGCGCAATCACGAATGAATAACGGTTTGGTTGATGCG
AGTGATTTTGATGACGAGCGTAATGGCTGGCCTGTTGAACAAGTCTGGAAAGAAATGCATAAACTTTTGC
CATTCTCACCGGATTCAGTCGTCACTCATGGTGATTTCTCACTTGATAACCTTATTTTTGACGAGGGGAA
ATTAGGCCGGGAAGCCGATCTCGGCTTGAACGAATTGTTAGGTGGCGGTACTTGGGTCGATATCAAAGTG
CATCACTTCTTCCCGTATGCCCAACTTTGTATAGAGAGCCACTGCGGGATCGTCACCGTAATCTGCTTGC
ACGTAGATCACATAAGCACCAAGCGCGTTGGCCTCATGCTTGAGGAGATTGATGAGCGCGGTGGCAATGC
CCTGCCTCCGGTGCTCGCCGGAGACTGCGAGATCATAGATATAGATCTCACTACGCGGCTGCTCAAACTT
GGGCAGAACGTAAGCCGCGAGAGCGCCAACAACCGCTTCTTGGTCGAAGGCAGCAAGCGCGATGAATGTC
TTACTACGGAGCAAGTTCCCGAGGTAATCGGAGTCCGGCTGATGTTGGGAGTAGGTGGCTACGTCTCCGA
ACTCACGACCGAAAAGATCAAGAGCAGCCCGCATGGATTTGACTTGGTCAGGGCCGAGCCTACATGTGCG
AATGATGCCCATACTTGAGCCACCTAACTTTGTTTTAGGGCGACTGCCCTGCTGCGTAACATCGTTGCTG
CTGCGTAACATCGTTGCTGCTCCATAACATCAAACATCGACCCACGGCGTAACGCGCTTGCTGCTTGGAT
GCCCGAGGCATAGACTGTACAAAAAAACAGTCATAACAAGCCATGAAAACCGCCACTGCGCCGTTACCAC
CGCTGCGTTCGGTCAAGGTTCTGGACCAGTTGCGTGAGCGCATACGCTACTTGCATTACAGTTTACGAAC
CGAACAGGCTTATGTCAACTGGGTTCGTGCCTTCATCCGTTTCCACGGTGTGCGTCACCCGGCAACCTTG
GGCAGCAGCGAAGTCGAGGCATTTCTGTCCTGGCTGGCGAACGAGCGCAAGGTTTCGGTCTCCACGCATC
GTCAGGCATTGGCGGCCTTGCTGTTCTTCTACGGCAAGGTGCTGTGCACGGATCTGCCCTGGCTTCAGGA
GATCGGAAGACCTCGGCCGTCGCGGCGCTTGCCGGTGGTGCTGACCCCGGATGAAGTGGTTCGCATCCTC
GGTTTTCTGGAAGGCGAGCATCGTTTGTTCGCCCAGGACTCTAGCTATAGTTCTAGTGGTTGGCTACTAA
TAGGTTGTATTGATGTTGGACGAGTCGGAATCGCAGACCGATACCAGGATCTTGCCATCCTATGGAACTG
CCTCGGTGAGTTTTCTCCTTCATTACAGAAACGGCTTTTTCAAAAATATGGTATTGATAATCCTGATATG
AATAAATTGCAGTTTCATTTGATGCTCGATGAGTTTTTCTAATCAGAATTGGTTAATTGGTTGTAACACT
GGCAGAGCATTACGCTGACTTGACGGGACGGCGCAAGCTCATGACCAAAATCCCTTAACGTGAGTTTTCG
TTCCACTGAGCGTCAGACCCCGTAGAAAAGATCAAAGGATCTTCTTGAGATCCTTTTTTTCTGCGCGTAA
TCTGCTGCTTGCAAACAAAAAAACCACCGCTACCAGCGGTGGTTTGTTTGCCGGATCAAGAGCTACCAAC
TCTTTTTCCGAAGGTAACTGGCTTCAGCAGAGCGCAGATACCAAATACTGTTCTTCTAGTGTAGCCGTAG
TTAGGCCACCACTTCAAGAACTCTGTAGCACCGCCTACATACCTCGCTCTGCTAATCCTGTTACCAGTGG
CTGCTGCCAGTGGCGATAAGTCGTGTCTTACCGGGTTGGACTCAAGACGATAGTTACCGGATAAGGCGCA
GCGGTCGGGCTGAACGGGGGGTTCGTGCACACAGCCCAGCTTGGAGCGAACGACCTACACCGAACTGAGA
TACCTACAGCGTGAGCTATGAGAAAGCGCCACGCTTCCCGAAGGGAGAAAGGCGGACAGGTATCCGGTAA
GCGGCAGGGTCGGAACAGGAGAGCGCACGAGGGAGCTTCCAGGGGGAAACGCCTGGTATCTTTATAGTCC
TGTCGGGTTTCGCCACCTCTGACTTGAGCGTCGATTTTTGTGATGCTCGTCAGGGGGGCGGAGCCTATGG
AAAAACGCCAGCAACGCGGCCTTTTTACGGTTCCTGGCCTTTTGCTGGCCTTTTGCTCACATGTTCTTTC
CTGCGTTATCCCCTGATTCTGTGGATAACCGTATTACCGCTAGCATGGATCTCGGGGACGTCTAACTACT
AAGCGAGAGTAGGGAACTGCCAGGCATCAAATAAAACGAAAGGCTCAGTCGGAAGACTGGGCCTTTCGTT
TTATCTGTTGTTTGTCGGTGAACGCTCTCCTGAGTAGGACAAATCCGCCGGGAGCGGATTTGAACGTTGT
GAAGCAACGGCCCGGAGGGTGGCGGGCAGGACGCCCGCCATAAACTGCCAGGCATCAAACTAAGCAGAAG
GCCATC
